Addgene plasmid #161460: pDONR221-LETMD1_STOP
Purpose: Gateway entry clone with codon-optimized ORF sequence for subcloning into custom expression vectors. Contains a STOP codon at the end of the codon-optimized ORF sequence.
Depositing lab: RESOLUTE Consortium & Giulio Superti-Furga. Depositing organization: CeMM Research Center for Molecular Medicine. Publication: The RESOLUTE consortium: unlocking SLC transporters for drug discovery. Superti-Furga G, Lackner D, Wiedmer T, Ingles-Prieto A, Barbosa B, Girardi E, Goldmann U, Gurtl B, Klavins K, Klimek C, Lindinger S, Lineiro-Retes E, Muller AC, Onstein S, Redinger G, Reil D, Sedlyarov V, Wolf G, Crawford M, Everley R, ... Steppan CM. Nat Rev Drug Discov. 2020 Jul;19(7):429-430. doi: 10.1038/d41573-020-00056-6. PubMed 32265506.
Backbone
  Vector backbone: pDONR221
  Backbone manufacturer: ThermoFisher Scientific
  Backbone size w/o insert (bp): 2550
  Vector type: Mammalian Expression
Growth in bacteria
  Bacterial resistance: Kanamycin, 50 μg/mL
  Growth temperature: 37°C
  Growth strain: NEB Stable
  Copy number: High Copy
Gene/Insert
  Gene/Insert name: LETMD1 (alt name: HCCR1, HCCR, HCCR-2, HCCR-1, HCCR2, SLC55A3)
  Species: H. sapiens (human)
  Insert size (bp): 1083
  Entrez Gene: LETMD1 (a.k.a. 1110019O13Rik, HCCR, HCCR-1, HCCR-2, HCCR1, HCCR2, HCRR-2)
  Cloning method: Gateway Cloning
  Sequencing primers: 5′ M13-fwd; 3′ M13-rev
Terms and licenses: Academic/Nonprofit Terms; Industry Terms
Depositor comments: This plasmid contains a STOP codon at the end of the codon-optimized ORF. For the version of this plasmid that does not contain a STOP codon, please see Addgene plasmid 132294 For more information on the full Resolute plasmid collection, please see www.addgene.org/depositor-collections/re-solute/. Please provide your feedback on this plasmid to the RESOLUTE consortium by filling out their RESOLUTE repository feedback form: https://forms.office.com/Pages/ResponsePage.aspx?id=0e05yklzmkS7rjFGQL4N7z4feCLQvEJAmVcOCM_u885UN1JJRko0Ukg4TVQwNTZLOUxPQVJWT1NHUCQlQCN0PWcu
How to cite: pDONR221-LETMD1_STOP was a gift from RESOLUTE Consortium & Giulio Superti-Furga (Addgene plasmid # 161460 ; http://n2t.net/addgene:161460 ; RRID:Addgene_161460)
