[The description below was written by a language model from this plasmid's Addgene catalogue record and pLannotate feature annotations shown in this document.]
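Description:
pDONR221-LETMD1_STOP is a Gateway entry clone built on the pDONR221 backbone, carrying a codon-optimized open reading frame for human LETMD1 (also known as HCCR1/HCCR2 and, in solute carrier nomenclature, SLC55A3). The sequenced plasmid is about 3.6 kb. It is maintained in E. coli at high copy through a ColE1/pUC-type origin of replication and is selected with kanamycin via an aph(3')-Ia aminoglycoside phosphotransferase gene. Although the repository lists the vector type as mammalian expression, the annotated features show no eukaryotic promoter or polyadenylation signal. The plasmid is therefore a shuttle for the ORF rather than an expression construct in its own right.

The roughly 1.08 kb LETMD1 coding sequence sits between attL1 and attL2 sites, the recombination sites recognised by LR Clonase. This arrangement allows the ORF to be transferred directionally, with its reading frame maintained, into any attR-containing destination vector that supplies the desired promoter, tags and selection markers. Because this version ends with a stop codon, it suits untagged or N-terminally tagged expression, since C-terminal fusions encoded by a destination vector would not be translated. A companion clone without the stop codon exists for that purpose. Other backbone elements include a T7 promoter beyond attL2, oriented back toward the insert, and rrnB T1 and T2 terminators upstream of the cassette that insulate it from read-through transcription. Small lacI and lacZα fragments are also annotated and appear to be backbone remnants. M13 forward and reverse primer sites flank the insert for sequence verification. The plasmid belongs to a consortium collection of solute carrier transporter clones generated for functional and drug discovery studies.
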