Features (pLannotate 1.2.2; 10 found; start..end, strand, type, name):
      1..100     +  protein_bind   attL1: mutant version of attL; recombination site for the Gateway® LR reaction LR Clonase™
    106..1185    +  CDS            LETMD1: LTMD1_HUMAN - Experimental evidence at protein level: Swiss-Prot protein existence level 1. Involved in tumorigenesis and may function as a negative regulator of the p53/TP53. From Homo sapiens (Human).
   1190..1289    -  protein_bind   attL2: mutant version of attL; recombination site for the Gateway® LR reaction LR Clonase™
   1307..1325    -  promoter       T7 promoter: promoter for bacteriophage T7 RNA polymerase
   1459..2268    +  CDS            KanR: aminoglycoside phosphotransferase; aph(3')-Ia; confers resistance to kanamycin in bacteria or G418 (Geneticin®) in eukaryotes
   2415..3003    +  rep_origin     ori: high-copy-number ColE1/pMB1/pBR322/pUC origin of replication
   3186..3278    +  CDS            lacI (fragment): lac repressor; lacI; The lac repressor binds to the lac operator to inhibit transcription in E. coli. This inhibition can be relieved by adding lactose or isopropyl-β-D-thiogalactopyranoside (IPTG).
   3333..3360    -  terminator     rrnB T2 terminator: transcription terminator T2 from the E. coli rrnB gene
   3492..3535    +  terminator     rrnB T1 terminator: Escherichia coli rrnB; transcription terminator T1 from the E. coli rrnB gene
   3582..3618    -  CDS            lacZα (fragment): LacZα fragment of β-galactosidase; lacZ fragment
>Addgene plasmid #161460 | pDONR221-LETMD1_STOP | addgene full sequence | sequence record 384582 | Addgene NGS Result
CAAATAATGATTTTATTTTGACTGATAGTGACCTGTTCGTTGCAACACATTGATGAGCAATGCTTTTTTA
TAATGCCAACTTTGTACAAAAAAGCAGGCTCCACCATGGCCCTGTCCAGAGTGTGCTGGGCAAGGTCCGC
CGTGTGGGGATCTGCCGTGACCCCTGGCCACTTTGTGACACGGAGACTGCAGCTGGGCAGATCTGGACTG
GCATGGGGAGCACCAAGGAGCTCCAAGCTGCACCTGAGCCCCAAGGCCGACGTGAAGAACCTGATGTCCT
ACGTGGTGACCAAGACAAAGGCCATCAATGGCAAGTATCACAGGTTTCTGGGCCGCCACTTCCCTCGGTT
TTACGTGCTGTATACCATCTTCATGAAGGGCCTGCAGATGCTGTGGGCAGACGCCAAGAAGGCAAGGCGC
ATCAAGACAAACATGTGGAAGCACAATATCAAGTTTCACCAGCTGCCATACCGCGAGATGGAGCACCTGC
GGCAGTTTAGACAGGATGTGACCAAGTGTCTGTTCCTGGGCATCATCAGCATCCCCCCTTTCGCCAACTA
CCTGGTGTTTCTGCTGATGTATCTGTTCCCTCGCCAGCTGCTGATCCGGCACTTCTGGACCCCAAAGCAG
CAGACAGACTTTCTGGATATCTACCACGCCTTCAGAAAGCAGAGCCACCCCGAGATCATCTCCTATCTGG
AGAAAGTGATCCCTCTGATCAGCGACGCAGGACTGAGGTGGAGGCTGACCGATCTGTGCACAAAGATCCA
GAGGGGAACCCACCCAGCAATCCACGATATCCTGGCCCTGCGGGAGTGTTTCTCCAACCACCCCCTGGGC
ATGAATCAGCTGCAGGCCCTGCACGTGAAGGCCCTGTCTAGAGCCATGCTGCTGACCAGCTACCTGCCAC
CACCTCTGCTGAGGCACAGACTGAAGACACACACCACAGTGATCCACCAGCTGGACAAGGCCCTGGCAAA
GCTGGGAATCGGACAGCTGACAGCCCAGGAGGTGAAGTCCGCCTGCTATCTGAGGGGCCTGAATTCTACC
CACATCGGCGAGGATAGGTGCAGGACATGGCTGGGAGAGTGGCTGCAGATCTCTTGTAGCCTGAAGGAGG
CCGAGCTGTCTCTGCTGCTGCACAACGTGGTGCTGCTGAGCACCAATTATCTGGGCACACGGAGATGAGA
CCCAGCTTTCTTGTACAAAGTTGGCATTATAAGAAAGCATTGCTTATCAATTTGTTGCAACGAACAGGTC
ACTATCAGTCAAAATAAAATCATTATTTGCCATCCAGCTGATATCCCCTATAGTGAGTCGTATTACATGG
TCATAGCTGTTTCCTGGCAGCTCTGGCCCGTGTCTCAAAATCTCTGATGTTACATTGCACAAGATAAAAA
TATATCATCATGAACAATAAAACTGTCTGCTTACATAAACAGTAATACAAGGGGTGTTATGAGCCATATT
CAACGGGAAACGTCGAGGCCGCGATTAAATTCCAACATGGATGCTGATTTATATGGGTATAAATGGGCTC
GCGATAATGTCGGGCAATCAGGTGCGACAATCTATCGCTTGTATGGGAAGCCCGATGCGCCAGAGTTGTT
TCTGAAACATGGCAAAGGTAGCGTTGCCAATGATGTTACAGATGAGATGGTCAGACTAAACTGGCTGACG
GAATTTATGCCTCTTCCGACCATCAAGCATTTTATCCGTACTCCTGATGATGCATGGTTACTCACCACTG
CGATCCCCGGAAAAACAGCATTCCAGGTATTAGAAGAATATCCTGATTCAGGTGAAAATATTGTTGATGC
GCTGGCAGTGTTCCTGCGCCGGTTGCATTCGATTCCTGTTTGTAATTGTCCTTTTAACAGCGATCGCGTA
TTTCGTCTCGCTCAGGCGCAATCACGAATGAATAACGGTTTGGTTGATGCGAGTGATTTTGATGACGAGC
GTAATGGCTGGCCTGTTGAACAAGTCTGGAAAGAAATGCATAAACTTTTGCCATTCTCACCGGATTCAGT
CGTCACTCATGGTGATTTCTCACTTGATAACCTTATTTTTGACGAGGGGAAATTAATAGGTTGTATTGAT
GTTGGACGAGTCGGAATCGCAGACCGATACCAGGATCTTGCCATCCTATGGAACTGCCTCGGTGAGTTTT
CTCCTTCATTACAGAAACGGCTTTTTCAAAAATATGGTATTGATAATCCTGATATGAATAAATTGCAGTT
TCATTTGATGCTCGATGAGTTTTTCTAATCAGAATTGGTTAATTGGTTGTAACACTGGCAGAGCATTACG
CTGACTTGACGGGACGGCGCAAGCTCATGACCAAAATCCCTTAACGTGAGTTACGCGTCGTTCCACTGAG
CGTCAGACCCCGTAGAAAAGATCAAAGGATCTTCTTGAGATCCTTTTTTTCTGCGCGTAATCTGCTGCTT
GCAAACAAAAAAACCACCGCTACCAGCGGTGGTTTGTTTGCCGGATCAAGAGCTACCAACTCTTTTTCCG
AAGGTAACTGGCTTCAGCAGAGCGCAGATACCAAATACTGTTCTTCTAGTGTAGCCGTAGTTAGGCCACC
ACTTCAAGAACTCTGTAGCACCGCCTACATACCTCGCTCTGCTAATCCTGTTACCAGTGGCTGCTGCCAG
TGGCGATAAGTCGTGTCTTACCGGGTTGGACTCAAGACGATAGTTACCGGATAAGGCGCAGCGGTCGGGC
TGAACGGGGGGTTCGTGCACACAGCCCAGCTTGGAGCGAACGACCTACACCGAACTGAGATACCTACAGC
GTGAGCTATGAGAAAGCGCCACGCTTCCCGAAGGGAGAAAGGCGGACAGGTATCCGGTAAGCGGCAGGGT
CGGAACAGGAGAGCGCACGAGGGAGCTTCCAGGGGGAAACGCCTGGTATCTTTATAGTCCTGTCGGGTTT
CGCCACCTCTGACTTGAGCGTCGATTTTTGTGATGCTCGTCAGGGGGGCGGAGCCTATGGAAAAACGCCA
GCAACGCGGCCTTTTTACGGTTCCTGGCCTTTTGCTGGCCTTTTGCTCACATGTTCTTTCCTGCGTTATC
CCCTGATTCTGTGGATAACCGTATTACCGCCTTTGAGTGAGCTGATACCGCTCGCCGCAGCCGAACGACC
GAGCGCAGCGAGTCAGTGAGCGAGGAAGCGGAAGAGCGCCCAATACGCAAACCGCCTCTCCCCGCGCGTT
GGCCGATTCATTAATGCAGCTGGCACGACAGGTTTCCCGACTGGAAAGCGGGCAGTGAGCGCAACGCAAT
TAATACGCGTACCGCTAGCCAGGAAGAGTTTGTAGAAACGCAAAAAGGCCATCCGTCAGGATGGCCTTCT
GCTTAGTTTGATGCCTGGCAGTTTATGGCGGGCGTCCTGCCCGCCACCCTCCGGGCCGTTGCTTCACAAC
GTTCAAATCCGCTCCCGGCGGATTTGTCCTACTCAGGAGAGCGTTCACCGACAAACAACAGATAAAACGA
AAGGCCCAGTCTTCCGACTGAGCCTTTCGTTTTATTTGATGCCTGGCAGTTCCCTACTCTCGCGTTAACG
CTAGCATGGATGTTTTCCCAGTCACGACGTTGTAAAACGACGGCCAGTCTTAAGCTCGGGCCC
