>Addgene plasmid #161460 | pDONR221-LETMD1_STOP | depositor partial sequence | sequence record 312855 | Codon-optimized ORF of LETMD1
ATGGCCCTGTCCAGAGTGTGCTGGGCAAGGTCCGCCGTGTGGGGATCTGCCGTGACCCCTGGCCACTTTG
TGACACGGAGACTGCAGCTGGGCAGATCTGGACTGGCATGGGGAGCACCAAGGAGCTCCAAGCTGCACCT
GAGCCCCAAGGCCGACGTGAAGAACCTGATGTCCTACGTGGTGACCAAGACAAAGGCCATCAATGGCAAG
TATCACAGGTTTCTGGGCCGCCACTTCCCTCGGTTTTACGTGCTGTATACCATCTTCATGAAGGGCCTGC
AGATGCTGTGGGCAGACGCCAAGAAGGCAAGGCGCATCAAGACAAACATGTGGAAGCACAATATCAAGTT
TCACCAGCTGCCATACCGCGAGATGGAGCACCTGCGGCAGTTTAGACAGGATGTGACCAAGTGTCTGTTC
CTGGGCATCATCAGCATCCCCCCTTTCGCCAACTACCTGGTGTTTCTGCTGATGTATCTGTTCCCTCGCC
AGCTGCTGATCCGGCACTTCTGGACCCCAAAGCAGCAGACAGACTTTCTGGATATCTACCACGCCTTCAG
AAAGCAGAGCCACCCCGAGATCATCTCCTATCTGGAGAAAGTGATCCCTCTGATCAGCGACGCAGGACTG
AGGTGGAGGCTGACCGATCTGTGCACAAAGATCCAGAGGGGAACCCACCCAGCAATCCACGATATCCTGG
CCCTGCGGGAGTGTTTCTCCAACCACCCCCTGGGCATGAATCAGCTGCAGGCCCTGCACGTGAAGGCCCT
GTCTAGAGCCATGCTGCTGACCAGCTACCTGCCACCACCTCTGCTGAGGCACAGACTGAAGACACACACC
ACAGTGATCCACCAGCTGGACAAGGCCCTGGCAAAGCTGGGAATCGGACAGCTGACAGCCCAGGAGGTGA
AGTCCGCCTGCTATCTGAGGGGCCTGAATTCTACCCACATCGGCGAGGATAGGTGCAGGACATGGCTGGG
AGAGTGGCTGCAGATCTCTTGTAGCCTGAAGGAGGCCGAGCTGTCTCTGCTGCTGCACAACGTGGTGCTG
CTGAGCACCAATTATCTGGGCACACGGAGATGA
